>Addgene plasmid #230262 | AiP12895 - pAAV-AiE0825m-SYFP2-WPRE3-BGHpA (Alias: CN2895) | addgene full sequence | sequence record 473572 | Addgene NGS Result
CCTGCAGGCAGCTGCGCGCTCGCTCGCTCACTGAGGCCGCCCGGGCGTCGGGCGACCTTTGGTCGCCCGG
CCTCAGTGAGCGAGCGAGCGCGCAGAGAGGGAGTGGCCAACTCCATCACTAGGGGTTCCTGCGGCCGCAC
GCGTACCGGCCCTCTCCTCTCCCCACTACGGGGATTTCTGGGTGGCTCACAGTGGACAAGGAATAGGTAA
TCCCACCAAACCTTGAGGTGGGCTAAACTGGAGATTTTGGTATGGGTCTCCTACTGTAAAGAGAAAGCCT
TCCGGGCTAACGGTATTCCTTTCGCAGTCTACTGCCTCCTTTGTGAACTAATGACTGTAATTATTACCTC
CCAGAGCTCTTTTGTTATCAACAACCCGGAGCCAGAGGGGGGTGGGGGATGGGCCCTTTGGGAAAAGGGA
AAAAAATTTACAAAGCAAATTGCTGTCTACGAAGGGTTGGTTTTTTAAAAAGACAAACCCAATTCCAGCC
TGCATTCGAAGTGGGGAGTGGCAAAATTTTTTTTCAAAGTATGATAAGATTTTAAAAATACTCAGAGCTG
TGGGATTCAATTGCATTTCCACAGTATCGCTTTAAGTTACTATTTTTGACGAAGTAAAATTCAGATGTTG
AAAATCTGTATCTCTTGTTTTCATCCATTTCTTCCTTGGAAGGTGTGTGTGTGTGTGTGTGTGTGTGTGT
GTGTGTGTGTGTGTGTGTGTGTGTGTGTTTAAGAACCTTTTTTTTTTATTTCCGACCACTCATCCATGGT
AAAAAGCTTCAACCCCAGCCAGCTGGCTTGAAGAGAATTATTTTGCAGGATTTAGTATGGATTTAAACAA
AGACTCAGGCTCTCCAAGTCTTGTTGGCAAGGCTGGGCGGAAGCGCCCTTTCCAGGAGCTGTTACCTCTG
CCAGCTGAAGCCACCAGGCCTGGAGGACCCTAAAGACTTACTAAGTTGAGGCCTAGGGTCAAGGTGACTG
CCTTCCCTTAGAGACACGCCTTGGGTAGCACCTCAGCAGTGCCAATCTCACCGCCCTCCCCCTCCCCACC
TCGGGCCACTCACCGGACCTCAGTGGGCATCCTCTAGCTAGATCCTCCCTGGCCCCCCTGGATTCTGGAA
ACCTTGGGAAGAAGATAAAGCTTTGTGGAGAGAATGCACTTGGTCATCTGCAGTTATTCGAGGTCTCCGG
ATCCCTAACAAAATAAGTGATCCTGGTCACCAAGACTAAAGGTCCCAGGGTTTCTCCTCCGGCAACAGCT
TTGGTGACTCATTTGAAAAACTCAAAGAAGGAATAAAGGACTATGGAGAGCAGGGAAGCTGCAGTCCCTC
GCTCGGAGAGAAGGAAAGGAGATCGGGAACGGTTTAAAGCAGCACTTTCCTGCAAGTCTTTCTTGAGCTC
TCTGTAAGCCTGGAACTATGGGTTTAGTATAGGCAAGAGGAAACGGAAGCGGAGCCAGAGGGCCCCAAAT
CTTCCTCAAGGCGCCGTCCCTGCATTTAAGAGCCTTTGGGAAAAGGGAAACAGAAAGGATTTTTTCATTC
CTTTATTAGAAAACACAAACGAAACTACTTCTTTCTGGGCTGGGAAATTGCCACTGTTGTGTTCCTAGGC
ACCTGCTGATGGCAAGAACTCCTCTTGGGAAGGGACGAGGTCAGTGGGTTGAGTATCCCTGAAAAGATGG
GAGTGCCTTTTCCTGGGATTTGGAAAAACTGATTCGCTTACTTTGAGACTCCCTGAATCCTGTGTATGTG
TCAGCTCTCACCCACTCCAAGAAGTTTCTGTTCGTTTTATTTATTTAATTTTTCTCAGCCTGAGGTCCTC
AGTGATAGATTCCAGCGTGGATTTTAATTGCTTCAATCAGCAGCCTTTCTCTTCAGCCGTCAGTCAAAAC
CTGGACGATGGGTCTGGGGACCCAGGCATGACTGCACAGAAACCGTACGACCCCCACCCCCACCCCCCAG
GCTGGCTCAGCTCAGCAGGCAGACATTAGGCTCTGCTAAGGAGATGAAATGAGTTCGTTGGTGTGGAAGC
GGTCCACCTTCCTCCCTCCTTGGTTCCTTCCCCAAGCTTTGGAGCTCTTCCTGATTGAGGCCAGGTGGCC
TGGGCTCTTGAGGTCACAGCGACCTCAGCACTGGTTTGGAGGAAGGCGGGCGCGAGAACCACTTTTGCTC
GGCAGCAGCCAGAGACAGCCCTCAAACAATGAGCCAATCGATGCACACGTGAAATTGCCCTCGGCCACCA
TTCCAATCTTGCCAAGGTCTCCCTGTCCCTGGGGTCACCTAGGCCAGCGTGCTGAGGGCTGTGGTAGCAC
CCTGGACAGCGCGTTCCGGCAGAAGCAGACCTGGAGACCGGTCGCCACCATGGTGAGCAAGGGCGAGGAG
CTGTTCACCGGGGTGGTGCCCATCCTGGTCGAGCTGGACGGCGACGTAAACGGCCACAAGTTCAGCGTGT
CCGGCGAGGGCGAGGGCGATGCCACCTACGGCAAGCTGACCCTGAAGCTGATCTGCACCACCGGCAAGCT
GCCCGTGCCCTGGCCCACCCTCGTGACCACCCTGGGCTACGGCGTGCAGTGCTTCGCCCGCTACCCCGAC
CACATGAAGCAGCACGACTTCTTCAAGTCCGCCATGCCCGAAGGCTACGTCCAGGAGCGCACCATCTTCT
TCAAGGACGACGGCAACTACAAGACCCGCGCCGAGGTGAAGTTCGAGGGCGACACCCTGGTGAACCGCAT
CGAGCTGAAGGGCATCGACTTCAAGGAGGACGGCAACATCCTGGGGCACAAGCTGGAGTACAACTACAAC
AGCCACAACGTCTATATCACCGCCGACAAGCAGAAGAACGGCATCAAGGCCAACTTCAAGATCCGCCACA
ACATCGAGGACGGCGGCGTGCAGCTCGCCGACCACTACCAGCAGAACACCCCCATCGGCGACGGCCCCGT
GCTGCTGCCCGACAACCACTACCTGAGCTACCAGTCCAAGCTGAGCAAAGACCCCAACGAGAAGCGCGAT
CACATGGTCCTGCTGGAGTTCGTGACCGCCGCCGGGATCACTCTCGGCATGGACGAGCTGTACAAGTAAG
TCGACGGCGCGCCGCGGCCGCGAATTCGATATCATAATCAACCTCTGGATTACAAAATTTGTGAAAGATT
GACTGGTATTCTTAACTATGTTGCTCCTTTTACGCTATGTGGATACGCTGCTTTAATGCCTTTGTATCAT
GCTATTGCTTCCCGTATGGCTTTCATTTTCTCCTCCTTGTATAAATCCTGGTTAGTTCTTGCCACGGCGG
AACTCATCGCCGCCTGCCTTGCCCGCTGCTGGACAGGGGCTCGGCTGTTGGGCACTGACAATTCCGTGGC
TCGAGAGATCTTCGACTGTGCCTTCTAGTTGCCAGCCATCTGTTGTTTGCCCCTCCCCCGTGCCTTCCTT
GACCCTGGAAGGTGCCACTCCCACTGTCCTTTCCTAATAAAATGAGGAAATTGCATCGCATTGTCTGAGT
AGGTGTCATTCTATTCTGGGGGGTGGGGTGGGGCAGGACAGCAAGGGGGAGGATTGGGAAGACAATAGCA
GGCATGAGATCTCACGTGCGGACCGAGCGGCCGCAGGAACCCCTAGTGATGGAGTTGGCCACTCCCTCTC
TGCGCGCTCGCTCGCTCACTGAGGCCGGGCGACCAAAGGTCGCCCGACGCCCGGGCTTTGCCCGGGCGGC
CTCAGTGAGCGAGCGAGCGCGCAGCTGCCTGCAGGGGCGCCTGATGCGGTATTTTCTCCTTACGCATCTG
TGCGGTATTTCACACCGCATA
[95 nt withheld, positions 3802-3896]
T
[46 nt withheld, positions 3898-3943]
C
[141 nt withheld, positions 3945-4085]
CCTTTGACGTTGGAGTCCACGTTCTTT
[37 nt withheld, positions 4113-4149]
ACTCTATCTCGGGCTATTCTTTTGATTTATAAGGGATTTTGCCGATTTCGGTCTATTGGTTAAAAAATGA
GCTGATTTAACAAAAATTTAACGCGAATTTTAACAAAATATTAACGTTTACAATTTTATGGTGCACTCTC
AGTACAATCTGCTCTGATGCCGCATAGTTAAGCCAGCCCCGACACCCGCCAACACCCGCTGACGCGCCCT
GACGGGCTTGTCTGCTCCCGGCATCCGCTTACAGACAAGCTGTGACCGTCTCCGGGAGCTGCATGTGTCA
GAGGTTTTCACCGTCATCACCGAAACGCGCGAGACGAAAGGGCCTCGTGATACGCCTATTTTTATAGGTT
AATGTCATGATAATAATGGTTTCTTAGACGTCAGGTGGCACTTTTCGGGGAAATGTGCGCGGAACCCCTA
TTTGTTTATTTTTCTAAATACATTCAAATATGTATCCGCTCATGAGACAATAACCCTGATAAATGCTTCA
ATAATATTGAAAAAGGAAGAGTATGAGTATTCAACATTTCCGTGTCGCCCTTATTCCCTTTTTTGCGGCA
TTTTGCCTTCCTGTTTTTGCTCACCCAGAAACGCTGGTGAAAGTAAAAGATGCTGAAGATCAGTTGGGTG
CACGAGTGGGTTACATCGAACTGGATCTCAACAGCGGTAAGATCCTTGAGAGTTTTCGCCCCGAAGAACG
TTTTCCAATGATGAGCACTTTTAAAGTTCTGCTATGTGGCGCGGTATTATCCCGTATTGACGCCGGGCAA
GAGCAACTCGGTCGCCGCATACACTATTCTCAGAATGACTTGGTTGAGTACTCACCAGTCACAGAAAAGC
ATCTTACGGATGGCATGACAGTAAGAGAATTATGCAGTGCTGCCATAACCATGAGTGATAACACTGCGGC
CAACTTACTTCTGACAACGATCGGAGGACCGAAGGAGCTAACCGCTTTTTTGCACAACATGGGGGATCAT
GTAACTCGCCTTGATCGTTGGGAACCGGAGCTGAATGAAGCCATACCAAACGACGAGCGTGACACCACGA
TGCCTGTAGCAATGGCAACAACGTTGCGCAAACTATTAACTGGCGAACTACTTACTCTAGCTTCCCGGCA
ACAATTAATAGACTGGATGGAGGCGGATAAAGTTGCAGGACCACTTCTGCGCTCGGCCCTTCCGGCTGGC
TGGTTTATTGCTGATAAATCTGGAGCCGGTGAGCGTGGGTCTCGCGGTATCATTGCAGCACTGGGGCCAG
ATGGTAAGCCCTCCCGTATCGTAGTTATCTACACGACGGGGAGTCAGGCAACTATGGATGAACGAAATAG
ACAGATCGCTGAGATAGGTGCCTCACTGATTAAGCATTGGTAACTGTCAGACCAAGTTTACTCATATATA
CTTTAGATTGATTTAAAACTTCATTTTTAATTTAAAAGGATCTAGGTGAAGATCCTTTTTGATAATCTCA
TGACCAAAATCCCTTAACGTGAGTTTTCGTTCCACTGAGCGTCAGACCCCGTAGAAAAGATCAAAGGATC
TTCTTGAGATCCTTTTTTTCTGCGCGTAATCTGCTGCTTGCAAACAAAAAAACCACCGCTACCAGCGGTG
GTTTGTTTGCCGGATCAAGAGCTACCAACTCTTTTTCCGAAGGTAACTGGCTTCAGCAGAGCGCAGATAC
CAAATACTGTTCTTCTAGTGTAGCCGTAGTTAGGCCACCACTTCAAGAACTCTGTAGCACCGCCTACATA
CCTCGCTCTGCTAATCCTGTTACCAGTGGCTGCTGCCAGTGGCGATAAGTCGTGTCTTACCGGGTTGGAC
TCAAGACGATAGTTACCGGATAAGGCGCAGCGGTCGGGCTGAACGGGGGGTTCGTGCACACAGCCCAGCT
TGGAGCGAACGACCTACACCGAACTGAGATACCTACAGCGTGAGCTATGAGAAAGCGCCACGCTTCCCGA
AGGGAGAAAGGCGGACAGGTATCCGGTAAGCGGCAGGGTCGGAACAGGAGAGCGCACGAGGGAGCTTCCA
GGGGGAAACGCCTGGTATCTTTATAGTCCTGTCGGGTTTCGCCACCTCTGACTTGAGCGTCGATTTTTGT
GATGCTCGTCAGGGGGGCGGAGCCTATGGAAAAACGCCAGCAACGCGGCCTTTTTACGGTTCCTGGCCTT
TTGCTGGCCTTTTGCTCACATGT
Features (pLannotate 1.2.2; 14 found; start..end, strand, type, name):
     12..39      +  repeat_region  AAV2 ITR (fragment): inverted terminal repeat of adeno-associated virus serotype 2 inverted
     68..95      +  repeat_region  AAV2 ITR (fragment): inverted terminal repeat of adeno-associated virus serotype 2 inverted
   2360..3076    +  CDS            SYFP2: SYFP2 is a basic (constitutively fluorescent) yellow fluorescent protein published in 2006, derived from Aequorea victoria. It is reported to be a very rapidly-maturing monomer with moderate acid sensitivity.
   3116..3273    +  misc_feature   WPRE (fragment): woodchuck hepatitis virus posttranscriptional regulatory element
   3279..3359    +  misc_feature   WPRE (fragment): woodchuck hepatitis virus posttranscriptional regulatory element
   3376..3487    +  polyA_signal   bGH poly(A) signal: bovine growth hormone polyadenylation signal
   3605..3745    +  repeat_region  AAV2 ITR: inverted terminal repeat of adeno-associated virus serotype 2 inverted
   3750..3801    -  misc_feature   bom (fragment): basis of mobility region from pBR322
   3820..4275    +  rep_origin     f1 ori (sequence partly withheld): f1 bacteriophage origin of replication; arrow indicates direction of (+) strand synthesis
   4276..4325    -  misc_feature   bom (fragment): basis of mobility region from pBR322
   4427..4462    -  CDS            rop (fragment): Rop protein, which maintains plasmids at low copy number; rop
   4557..4661    +  promoter       AmpR promoter: bla
   4662..5522    +  CDS            AmpR: β-lactamase; bla; confers resistance to ampicillin, carbenicillin, and related antibiotics
   5693..6281    +  rep_origin     ori: high-copy-number ColE1/pMB1/pBR322/pUC origin of replication
