[The description below was written by a language model from this plasmid's Addgene catalogue record and pLannotate feature annotations shown in this document.]
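Description:
AiP12895 - pAAV-AiE0825m-SYFP2-WPRE3-BGHpA (alias CN2895) is an AAV transfer plasmid of about 6.3 kb built on a pAAV2 backbone. It serves as the genome-donor plasmid for packaging recombinant adeno-associated virus that reports the activity of a candidate brain cell-type enhancer. In bacteria it is maintained at high copy from a ColE1/pUC-type origin and selected with ampicillin through the bla gene and its own promoter. An f1 phage origin and short remnants of the pBR322 bom and rop regions also sit in the backbone. The recorded host is a recombination-deficient strain, which is usual for plasmids carrying repeat-prone ITRs.

The payload lies between AAV2 inverted terminal repeats, the cis elements needed for replication and encapsidation of the vector genome. The downstream ITR is annotated in full, whereas the upstream one is detected only as two short fragments. The reporter is SYFP2, a fast-maturing monomeric yellow fluorescent protein derived from Aequorea victoria. It is followed by WPRE3, a shortened woodchuck hepatitis virus posttranscriptional element that appears as two WPRE fragments and boosts transcript expression while saving packaging space. The cassette ends with the bovine growth hormone polyadenylation signal.

Roughly 2.2 kb between the left ITR and SYFP2 carries no annotation. This stretch presumably holds the AiE0825m enhancer named in the title, but the record does not define its boundaries, and it does not state whether a minimal promoter accompanies it. The stated purpose is to drive AAV-mediated transgene expression in specific populations of brain cells, with SYFP2 fluorescence marking the labelled cells. The record does not say which populations this enhancer targets.
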