Addgene plasmid #230262: AiP12895 - pAAV-AiE0825m-SYFP2-WPRE3-BGHpA (Alias: CN2895)
Purpose: AiE0825m is an enhancer sequence, designed to drive AAV-mediated transgene expression in specific populations of brain cells
Depositing lab: Allen Institute for Brain Science & Boaz Levi. Depositing organization: Allen Institute. Publication: A suite of enhancer AAVs and transgenic mouse lines for genetic access to cortical cell types. Ben-Simon Y, Hooper M, Narayan S, Daigle TL, Dwivedi D, Way SW, Oster A, Stafford DA, Mich JK, Taormina MJ, Martinez RA, Opitz-Araya X, Roth JR, Alexander JR, Allen S, Amster A, Arbuckle J, Ayala A, Baker PM, Bakken TE, Barcelli T, Barta S, Bendrick J, Bertagnolli D, Bielstein C, Bishwakarma P, Bowlus J, Boyer G, Brouner K, Casian B, Casper T, Chakka AB, Chakrabarty R, Chance RK, Chavan S, Clark M, Colbert K, Collman F, Daniel S, Departee M, DiValentin P, Donadio N, Dotson N, Egdorf T, Fliss T, Gabitto M, Garcia J, Gary A, Gasperini M, Gloe J, Goldy J, Gore BB, Graybuck L, Greisman N, Haeseleer F, Halterman C, Haradon Z, Hastings SD, Helback O, Ho W, Hockemeyer D, Huang C, Huff S, Hunker A, Johansen N, Jones D, Juneau Z, Kalmbach B, Kannan M, Khem S, Kussick E, Kutsal R, Larsen R, Lee C, Lee AY, Leibly M, Lenz GH, Li S, Liang E, Lusk N, Madigan Z, Malloy J, Malone J, McCue R, Melchor J, Mollenkopf T, Moosman S, Morin E, Newman D, Ng L, Ngo K, Omstead V, Otto S, Oyama A, Pena N, Pham T, Phillips E, Pom CA, Potekhina L, Ransford S, Ray PL, Rette D, Reynoldson C, Rimorin C, Rocha D, Ruiz A, Sanchez REA, Sawyer L, Sedeno-Cortes A, Sevigny JP, Shapovalova N, Shepard N, Shulga L, Sigler AR, Siverts L, Soliman S, Somasundaram S, Staats B, Stewart K, Szelenyi E, Tieu M, Trader C, Tran A, van Velthoven CTJ, Walker M, Wang Y, Weed N, Wirthlin M, Wood T, Wynalda B, Yao Z, Zhou T, Ariza J, Dee N, Reding M, Ronellenfitch K, Mufti S, Sunkin SM, Smith KA, Esposito L, Waters J, Thyagarajan B, Yao S, Lein ES, Zeng H, Levi BP, Ngai J, Ting JT, Tasic B. Cell. 2025 May 16:S0092-8674(25)00513-6. doi: 10.1016/j.cell.2025.05.002. PubMed 40403729.
Backbone
  Vector backbone: pAAV2
  Vector type: AAV
Growth in bacteria
  Bacterial resistance: Ampicillin, 100 μg/mL
  Growth temperature: 37°C
  Growth strain: NEB Stable
  Copy number: High Copy
Gene/Insert
  Gene/Insert name: SYFP2
  Species: Synthetic
  Cloning method: Gibson Cloning
Terms and licenses: Academic/Nonprofit Terms; Industry Terms: Not Available to Industry
How to cite: AiP12895 - pAAV-AiE0825m-SYFP2-WPRE3-BGHpA (Alias: CN2895) was a gift from Allen Institute for Brain Science & Boaz Levi (Addgene plasmid # 230262 ; http://n2t.net/addgene:230262 ; RRID:Addgene_230262)
